>Addgene plasmid #183389 | pET28_mouse-pro-IL18 | addgene full sequence | sequence record 361198 | Addgene NGS Result
TAGTTAAGCCAGTATACACTCCGCTATCGCTACGTGACTGGGTCATGGCTGCGCCCCGACACCCGCCAAC
ACCCGCTGACGCGCCCTGACGGGCTTGTCTGCTCCCGGCATCCGCTTACAGACAAGCTGTGACCGTCTCC
GGGAGCTGCATGTGTCAGAGGTTTTCACCGTCATCACCGAAACGCGCGAGGCAGCTGCGGTAAAGCTCAT
CAGCGTGGTCGTGAAGCGATTCACAGATGTCTGCCTGTTCATCCGCGTCCAGCTCGTTGAGTTTCTCCAG
AAGCGTTAATGTCTGGCTTCTGATAAAGCGGGCCATGTTAAGGGCGGTTTTTTCCTGTTTGGTCACTGAT
GCCTCCGTGTAAGGGGGATTTCTGTTCATGGGGGTAATGATACCGATGAAACGAGAGAGGATGCTCACGA
TACGGGTTACTGATGATGAACATGCCCGGTTACTGGAACGTTGTGAGGGTAAACAACTGGCGGTATGGAT
GCGGCGGGACCAGAGAAAAATCACTCAGGGTCAATGCCAGCGCTTCGTTAATACAGATGTAGGTGTTCCA
CAGGGTAGCCAGCAGCATCCTGCGATGCAGATCCGGAACATAATGGTGCAGGGCGCTGACTTCCGCGTTT
CCAGACTTTACGAAACACGGAAACCGAAGACCATTCATGTTGTTGCTCAGGTCGCAGACGTTTTGCAGCA
GCAGTCGCTTCACGTTCGCTCGCGTATCGGTGATTCATTCTGCTAACCAGTAAGGCAACCCCGCCAGCCT
AGCCGGGTCCTCAACGACAGGAGCACGATCATGCGCACCCGTGGGGCCGCCATGCCGGCGATAATGGCCT
GCTTCTCGCCGAAACGTTTGGTGGCGGGACCAGTGACGAAGGCTTGAGCGAGGGCGTGCAAGATTCCGAA
TACCGCAAGCGACAGGCCGATCATCGTCGCGCTCCAGCGAAAGCGGTCCTCGCCGAAAATGACCCAGAGC
GCTGCCGGCACCTGTCCTACGAGTTGCATGATAAAGAAGACAGTCATAAGTGCGGCGACGATAGTCATGC
CCCGCGCCCACCGGAAGGAGCTGACTGGGTTGAAGGCTCTCAAGGGCATCGGTCGAGATCCCGGTGCCTA
ATGAGTGAGCTAACTTACATTAATTGCGTTGCGCTCACTGCCCGCTTTCCAGTCGGGAAACCTGTCGTGC
CAGCTGCATTAATGAATCGGCCAACGCGCGGGGAGAGGCGGTTTGCGTATTGGGCGCCAGGGTGGTTTTT
CTTTTCACCAGTGAGACGGGCAACAGCTGATTGCCCTTCACCGCCTGGCCCTGAGAGAGTTGCAGCAAGC
GGTCCACGCTGGTTTGCCCCAGCAGGCGAAAATCCTGTTTGATGGTGGTTAACGGCGGGATATAACATGA
GCTGTCTTCGGTATCGTCGTATCCCACTACCGAGATATCCGCACCAACGCGCAGCCCGGACTCGGTAATG
GCGCGCATTGCGCCCAGCGCCATCTGATCGTTGGCAACCAGCATCGCAGTGGGAACGATGCCCTCATTCA
GCATTTGCATGGTTTGTTGAAAACCGGACATGGCACTCCAGTCGCCTTCCCGTTCCGCTATCGGCTGAAT
TTGATTGCGAGTGAGATATTTATGCCAGCCAGCCAGACGCAGACGCGCCGAGACAGAACTTAATGGGCCC
GCTAACAGCGCGATTTGCTGGTGACCCAATGCGACCAGATGCTCCACGCCCAGTCGCGTACCGTCTTCAT
GGGAGAAAATAATACTGTTGATGGGTGTCTGGTCAGAGACATCAAGAAATAACGCCGGAACATTAGTGCA
GGCAGCTTCCACAGCAATGGCATCCTGGTCATCCAGCGGATAGTTAATGATCAGCCCACTGACGCGTTGC
GCGAGAAGATTGTGCACCGCCGCTTTACAGGCTTCGACGCCGCTTCGTTCTACCATCGACACCACCACGC
TGGCACCCAGTTGATCGGCGCGAGATTTAATCGCCGCGACAATTTGCGACGGCGCGTGCAGGGCCAGACT
GGAGGTGGCAACGCCAATCAGCAACGACTGTTTGCCCGCCAGTTGTTGTGCCACGCGGTTGGGAATGTAA
TTCAGCTCCGCCATCGCCGCTTCCACTTTTTCCCGCGTTTTCGCAGAAACGTGGCTGGCCTGGTTCACCA
CGCGGGAAACGGTCTGATAAGAGACACCGGCATACTCTGCGACATCGTATAACGTTACTGGTTTCACATT
CACCACCCTGAATTGACTCTCTTCCGGGCGCTATCATGCCATACCGCGAAAGGTTTTGCGCCATTCGATG
GTGTCCGGGATCTCGACGCTCTCCCTTATGCGACTCCTGCATTAGGAAGCAGCCCAGTAGTAGGTTGAGG
CCGTTGAGCACCGCCGCCGCAAGGAATGGTGCATGCAAGGAGATGGCGCCCAACAGTCCCCCGGCCACGG
GGCCTGCCACCATACCCACGCCGAAACAAGCGCTCATGAGCCCGAAGTGGCGAGCCCGATCTTCCCCATC
GGTGATGTCGGCGATATAGGCGCCAGCAACCGCACCTGTGGCGCCGGTGATGCCGGCCACGATGCGTCCG
GCGTAGAGGATCGAGATCTCGATCCCGCGAAATTAATACGACTCACTATAGGGGAATTGTGAGCGGATAA
CAATTCCCCTCTAGAAATAATTTTGTTTAACTTTAAGAAGGAGATATACCATGGGCAGCAGCCATCATCA
TCATCATCACAGCAGCGGCCTGGTGCCGCGCGGCAGCCATATGGAAAACCTGTATTTTCAGGGCGGATCC
ATGGCTGCCATGTCAGAAGACTCTTGCGTCAACTTCAAGGAAATGATGTTTATTGACAACACGCTTTACT
TTATACCTGAAGAAAATGGAGACCTGGAATCAGACAACTTTGGCCGACTTCACTGTACAACCGCAGTAAT
ACGGAATATAAATGACCAAGTTCTCTTCGTTGACAAAAGACAGCCTGTGTTCGAGGATATGACTGATATT
GATCAAAGTGCCAGTGAACCCCAGACCAGACTGATAATATACATGTACAAAGACAGTGAAGTAAGAGGAC
TGGCTGTGACCCTCTCTGTGAAGGATAGTAAAATGTCTACCCTCTCCTGTAAGAACAAGATCATTTCCTT
TGAGGAAATGGATCCACCTGAAAATATTGATGATATACAAAGTGATCTCATATTCTTTCAGAAACGTGTT
CCAGGACACAACAAGATGGAGTTTGAATCTTCACTGTATGAAGGACACTTTCTTGCTTGCCAAAAGGAAG
ATGATGCTTTCAAACTCATTCTGAAAAAAAAGGATGAAAATGGGGATAAATCTGTAATGTTCACTCTCAC
TAACTTACATCAAAGTTAGGAATTCGAGCTCCGTCGACAAGCTTGCGGCCGCACTCGAGCACCACCACCA
CCACCACTGAGATCCGGCTGCTAACAAAGCCCGAAAGGAAGCTGAGTTGGCTGCTGCCACCGCTGAGCAA
TAACTAGCATAACCCCTTGGGGCCTCTAAACGGGTCTTGAGGGGTTTTTTGCTGAAAGGAGGAACTATAT
CCGGATTGGCGAATGGG
[124 nt withheld, positions 3588-3711]
C
[91 nt withheld, positions 3713-3803]
A
[49 nt withheld, positions 3805-3853]
CCTTTGACGTTGGAGTCCACGTTCTTT
[37 nt withheld, positions 3881-3917]
ACCCTATCTCGGTCTATTCTTTTGATTTATAAGGGATTTTGCCGATTTCGGCCTATTGGTTAAAAAATGA
GCTGATTTAACAAAAATTTAACGCGAATTTTAACAAAATATTAACGCTTACAATTTAGGTGGCACTTTTC
GGGGAAATGTGCGCGGAACCCCTATTTGTTTATTTTTCTAAATACATTCAAATATGTATCCGCTCATGAA
TTAATTCTTAGAAAAACTCATCGAGCATCAAATGAAACTGCAATTTATTCATATCAGGATTATCAATACC
ATATTTTTGAAAAAGCCGTTTCTGTAATGAAGGAGAAAACTCACCGAGGCAGTTCCATAGGATGGCAAGA
TCCTGGTATCGGTCTGCGATTCCGACTCGTCCAACATCAATACAACCTATTAATTTCCCCTCGTCAAAAA
TAAGGTTATCAAGTGAGAAATCACCATGAGTGACGACTGAATCCGGTGAGAATGGCAAAAGTTTATGCAT
TTCTTTCCAGACTTGTTCAACAGGCCAGCCATTACGCTCGTCATCAAAATCACTCGCATCAACCAAACCG
TTATTCATTCGTGATTGCGCCTGAGCGAGACGAAATACGCGATCGCTGTTAAAAGGACAATTACAAACAG
GAATCGAATGCAACCGGCGCAGGAACACTGCCAGCGCATCAACAATATTTTCACCTGAATCAGGATATTC
TTCTAATACCTGGAATGCTGTTTTCCCGGGGATCGCAGTGGTGAGTAACCATGCATCATCAGGAGTACGG
ATAAAATGCTTGATGGTCGGAAGAGGCATAAATTCCGTCAGCCAGTTTAGTCTGACCATCTCATCTGTAA
CATCATTGGCAACGCTACCTTTGCCATGTTTCAGAAACAACTCTGGCGCATCGGGCTTCCCATACAATCG
ATAGATTGTCGCACCTGATTGCCCGACATTATCGCGAGCCCATTTATACCCATATAAATCAGCATCCATG
TTGGAATTTAATCGCGGCCTAGAGCAAGACGTTTCCCGTTGAATATGGCTCATAACACCCCTTGTATTAC
TGTTTATGTAAGCAGACAGTTTTATTGTTCATGACCAAAATCCCTTAACGTGAGTTTTCGTTCCACTGAG
CGTCAGACCCCGTAGAAAAGATCAAAGGATCTTCTTGAGATCCTTTTTTTCTGCGCGTAATCTGCTGCTT
GCAAACAAAAAAACCACCGCTACCAGCGGTGGTTTGTTTGCCGGATCAAGAGCTACCAACTCTTTTTCCG
AAGGTAACTGGCTTCAGCAGAGCGCAGATACCAAATACTGTCCTTCTAGTGTAGCCGTAGTTAGGCCACC
ACTTCAAGAACTCTGTAGCACCGCCTACATACCTCGCTCTGCTAATCCTGTTACCAGTGGCTGCTGCCAG
TGGCGATAAGTCGTGTCTTACCGGGTTGGACTCAAGACGATAGTTACCGGATAAGGCGCAGCGGTCGGGC
TGAACGGGGGGTTCGTGCACACAGCCCAGCTTGGAGCGAACGACCTACACCGAACTGAGATACCTACAGC
GTGAGCTATGAGAAAGCGCCACGCTTCCCGAAGGGAGAAAGGCGGACAGGTATCCGGTAAGCGGCAGGGT
CGGAACAGGAGAGCGCACGAGGGAGCTTCCAGGGGGAAACGCCTGGTATCTTTATAGTCCTGTCGGGTTT
CGCCACCTCTGACTTGAGCGTCGATTTTTGTGATGCTCGTCAGGGGGGCGGAGCCTATGGAAAAACGCCA
GCAACGCGGCCTTTTTACGGTTCCTGGCCTTTTGCTGGCCTTTTGCTCACATGTTCTTTCCTGCGTTATC
CCCTGATTCTGTGGATAACCGTATTACCGCCTTTGAGTGAGCTGATACCGCTCGCCGCAGCCGAACGACC
GAGCGCAGCGAGTCAGTGAGCGAGGAAGCGGAAGAGCGCCTGATGCGGTATTTTCTCCTTACGCATCTGT
GCGGTATTTCACACCGCAATGGTGCACTCTCAGTACAATCTGCTCTGATGCCGCA
Features (pLannotate 1.2.2; 22 found; start..end, strand, type, name):
    155..346     -  CDS            rop: Rop protein, which maintains plasmids at low copy number; rop
    363..743     +  CDS            YPB1_ECOLX: Protein predicted: Swiss-Prot protein existence level 4. From Escherichia coli.
    815..1106    -  CDS            TcR (fragment): tetracycline efflux protein; tet; confers resistance to tetracycline
   1121..1142    -  protein_bind   CAP binding site: CAP binding activates transcription in the presence of cAMP. E. coli catabolite activator protein
   1155..2237    -  CDS            lacI: lac repressor; lacI; The lac repressor binds to the lac operator to inhibit transcription in E. coli. This inhibition can be relieved by adding lactose or isopropyl-β-D-thiogalactopyranoside (IPTG).
   2238..2315    -  promoter       lacI promoter: lacI
   2323..2602    -  CDS            TcR (fragment): tetracycline efflux protein; tet; confers resistance to tetracycline
   2624..2642    +  promoter       T7 promoter: promoter for bacteriophage T7 RNA polymerase
   2643..2667    +  protein_bind   lac operator: The lac repressor binds to the lac operator to inhibit transcription in E. coli. This inhibition can be relieved by adding lactose or isopropyl-β-D-thiogalactopyranoside (IPTG). lac repressor encoded by lacI
   2682..2704    +  RBS            RBS: efficient ribosome binding site from bacteriophage T7 gene 10 (Olins and Rangwala, 1989)
   2723..2739    +  CDS            capTEV™ (fragment): composite tag for in vivo biotinylation, TEV protease cleavage, and 6xHis tagging
   2750..2767    +  CDS            thrombin site: thrombin recognition and cleavage site
   2774..2794    +  CDS            TEV site: tobacco etch virus (TEV) protease recognition and cleavage site
   2801..3376    +  CDS            Il18: IL18_MOUSE - Also known as Igif. Experimental evidence at protein level: Swiss-Prot protein existence level 1. A proinflammatory cytokine primarily involved in polarized T- helper 1 (Th1) cell and natural killer (NK) cell immune responses. Upon binding to IL18R1 and IL18RAP, forms a signaling ternary complex which activates NF-kappa-B, triggering synthesis of inflammatory mediators. Synergizes with IL12/interleukin-12 to induce IFNG synthesis from T- helper 1 (Th1) cells and natural killer (NK) cells. From Mus musculus (Mouse).
   3420..3437    +  CDS            9xHis (fragment): 9xHis affinity tag
   3447..3496    +  CDS            SET1 (fragment): solubility-enhancement tag derived from T7 phage gene 10B
   3504..3551    +  terminator     T7 terminator: transcription terminator for bacteriophage T7 RNA polymerase
   3588..4016    +  rep_origin     f1 ori (sequence partly withheld): f1 bacteriophage origin of replication; arrow indicates direction of (+) strand synthesis
   4069..4126    +  promoter       AmpR promoter (fragment): bla
   4135..4950    -  CDS            KanR: aminoglycoside phosphotransferase; aph(3')-Ia; confers resistance to kanamycin in bacteria or G418 (Geneticin®) in eukaryotes
   5072..5660    +  rep_origin     ori: high-copy-number ColE1/pMB1/pBR322/pUC origin of replication
   5846..53      -  misc_feature   bom (across the origin): basis of mobility region from pBR322
