[The description below was written by a language model from this plasmid's Addgene catalogue record and pLannotate feature annotations shown in this document.]
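Description:
pET28_mouse-pro-IL18 is a bacterial expression plasmid built on the pET28a backbone for producing recombinant mouse interleukin-18 precursor (pro-IL18, gene Il18) in E. coli. It is propagated through a ColE1/pBR322-type origin, with the rop gene and bom region also present, and is selected with kanamycin via the aph(3')-Ia KanR gene. An f1 origin is also annotated. The catalogue lists it as high copy, although rop normally restrains copy number in this plasmid family.

The mouse Il18 coding sequence was inserted between the BamHI and EcoRI sites. It sits downstream of a T7 promoter with an adjacent lac operator and the T7 gene 10 ribosome binding site, and is followed by the T7 terminator. A plasmid-borne lacI gene supplies repressor, so transcription depends on T7 RNA polymerase in the host and is induced with IPTG. The protein carries an N-terminal His tag, followed by the vector's thrombin site and then a TEV protease site immediately before Il18. This arrangement allows metal-affinity purification and subsequent tag removal. A His-tag fragment is annotated downstream of the insert, as in the parent vector, but the record does not show whether it is translated. The small TcR, capTEV and SET1 fragment calls are probably annotation matches to backbone or tag sequence rather than functional elements.

The catalogue purpose line refers to overexpressing an inflammatory caspase catalytic domain, which does not match the insert. Both the gene fields and the feature table indicate pro-IL18. Given the associated study on inflammatory caspases as cytokine-converting enzymes, the purified protein most plausibly serves as a cleavage substrate, though the record does not say so.
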