Addgene plasmid #183389: pET28_mouse-pro-IL18
Purpose: Overexpression of catalytic domain of inflammatory caspase in bacteria
Depositing lab: Jonathan Kagan. Depositing organization: Boston Children's Hospital. Publication: Evolution-inspired redesign of the LPS receptor caspase-4 into an interleukin-1beta converting enzyme. Devant P, Cao A, Kagan JC. Sci Immunol. 2021 Aug 10;6(62). doi: 10.1126/sciimmunol.abh3567. PubMed 34734155.
Backbone
  Vector backbone: pET28a
  Backbone size w/o insert (bp): 5400
  Vector type: Bacterial Expression
Growth in bacteria
  Bacterial resistance: Kanamycin, 50 μg/mL
  Growth temperature: 37°C
  Growth strain: DH5alpha
  Copy number: High Copy
Gene/Insert
  Gene/Insert name: pro-IL18 (alt name: Interleukin 18 precursor)
  Species: M. musculus (mouse)
  Insert size (bp): 950
  Entrez Gene: Il18 (a.k.a. Igif, Il-18)
  Promoter: T7
  Tag / fusion protein: His-TEV (N terminal on insert)
  Cloning method: Restriction Enzyme; 5′ cloning site BamHI (not destroyed); 3′ cloning site EcoRI (not destroyed)
  Sequencing primers: 5′ T7-fwd; 3′ T7-term
Terms and licenses: Academic/Nonprofit Terms; Industry Terms: Not Available to Industry
How to cite: pET28_mouse-pro-IL18 was a gift from Jonathan Kagan (Addgene plasmid # 183389 ; http://n2t.net/addgene:183389 ; RRID:Addgene_183389)
